Addgene plasmid #87343: pEGFP-C1-6xHis
Purpose: To express EGFP-6xHis in mammalian cell
Depositing lab: Lei Lu. Depositing organization: Nanyang Technological University (NTU). Publication: The development of a single molecule fluorescence standard and its application in estimating the stoichiometry of the nuclear pore complex. Tie HC, Madugula V, Lu L. Biochem Biophys Res Commun. 2016 Sep 30;478(4):1694-9. doi: 10.1016/j.bbrc.2016.09.005. Epub 2016 Sep 6. PubMed 27613095.
Backbone
  Vector backbone: pEGFP-C1
  Backbone manufacturer: Clontech
  Backbone size w/o insert (bp): 4731
  Vector type: Mammalian Expression
  Selectable markers: Neomycin (select with G418)
Growth in bacteria
  Bacterial resistance: Kanamycin, 50 μg/mL
  Growth temperature: 37°C
  Growth strain: DH5alpha
  Copy number: High Copy
Gene/Insert
  Gene/Insert name: 6xHis
  Species: Synthetic
  Insert size (bp): 18
  Promoter: CMV
  Tag / fusion protein: EGFP (N terminal on backbone)
  Cloning method: Restriction Enzyme; 5′ cloning site EcoRI (not destroyed); 3′ cloning site BamHI (not destroyed)
  Sequencing primers: 5′ EGFP-C
Terms and licenses: Academic/Nonprofit Terms; Industry Terms: Not Available to Industry
How to cite: pEGFP-C1-6xHis was a gift from Lei Lu (Addgene plasmid # 87343 ; http://n2t.net/addgene:87343 ; RRID:Addgene_87343)
