[The description below was written by a language model from this plasmid's Addgene catalogue record and pLannotate feature annotations shown in this document.]
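Description:
pEGFP-C1-6xHis is a mammalian expression plasmid built on the Clontech pEGFP-C1 backbone and designed to produce EGFP carrying a C-terminal hexahistidine tag. A short synthetic 18 bp sequence encoding six histidines was inserted between the EcoRI and BamHI sites of the multiple cloning site, both of which were retained. It lies in frame downstream of the EGFP coding sequence, separated from it by a remnant of the polylinker. The annotation software labels this stretch as a fragment of a 9xHis tag, but its 18 nt length matches the catalogued 6xHis insert. Transcription of the fusion is driven by the human cytomegalovirus immediate early enhancer and promoter and terminated by the SV40 polyadenylation signal. The short "large T antigen" fragment annotated just upstream of that signal is probably a sequence-similarity hit within the SV40-derived 3′ region rather than a functional coding element.

The plasmid replicates at high copy number in E. coli from a pUC-type ColE1 origin and also carries an f1 origin for single-stranded DNA production. A single Tn5 aminoglycoside phosphotransferase gene (NeoR/KanR) serves both hosts. A bacterial bla-type promoter drives it for kanamycin selection in bacteria, and the SV40 enhancer/early promoter drives it for G418 selection of stably transfected mammalian cells, with the HSV TK polyadenylation signal at its 3′ end. The small ble and bGH poly(A) fragments annotated nearby are likely backbone remnants or incidental matches.

The stated purpose is expression of EGFP-6xHis in mammalian cells. The associated publication concerns a single-molecule fluorescence standard used to estimate nuclear pore complex stoichiometry, which suggests the His-tagged EGFP serves as a fluorescent reference protein that can be captured through its tag.
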