Features (pLannotate 1.2.2; 15 found; start..end, strand, type, name):
    134..722     +  rep_origin     ori: high-copy-number ColE1/pMB1/pBR322/pUC origin of replication
    897..1200    +  enhancer       CMV enhancer: human cytomegalovirus immediate early enhancer
   1201..1404    +  promoter       CMV promoter: human cytomegalovirus (CMV) immediate early promoter
   1449..2165    +  CDS            EGFP: EGFP is a basic (constitutively fluorescent) green fluorescent protein published in 1996, derived from Aequorea victoria. It is reported to be a rapidly-maturing weak dimer with moderate acid sensitivity.
   2166..2201    +  misc_feature   MCS (fragment): multiple cloning site
   2202..2219    +  CDS            9xHis (fragment): 9xHis affinity tag
   2245..2329    +  CDS            large T antigen (fragment): large T antigen from SV40 (simian virus 40)
   2352..2473    +  polyA_signal   SV40 poly(A) signal: SV40 polyadenylation signal
   2507..2935    -  rep_origin     f1 ori (sequence partly withheld): f1 bacteriophage origin of replication; arrow indicates direction of (+) strand synthesis
   2962..3066    +  promoter       AmpR promoter: bla
   3068..3425    +  promoter       SV40 promoter: SV40 enhancer and early promoter
   3460..4254    +  CDS            NeoR/KanR: aminoglycoside phosphotransferase from Tn5; aph(3')-II (or nptII); confers resistance to neomycin, kanamycin, and G418 (Geneticin®)
   4275..4427    +  CDS            ble (fragment): BLE_KLEPN - Experimental evidence at protein level: Swiss-Prot protein existence level 1. Binding protein with a strong affinity to the bleomycin family of antibiotics. Binds to CL990; an antimitotic-antibiotic compound. From Klebsiella pneumoniae.
   4486..4533    +  polyA_signal   HSV TK poly(A) signal: herpes simplex virus thymidine kinase polyadenylation signal (Cole and Stacy, 1985)
   4624..4640    -  polyA_signal   bGH poly(A) signal (fragment): bovine growth hormone polyadenylation signal
>Addgene plasmid #87343 | pEGFP-C1-6xHis | addgene full sequence | sequence record 177624 | Addgene NGS Result
ATTTAAAACTTCATTTTTAATTTAAAAGGATCTAGGTGAAGATCCTTTTTGATAATCTCATGACCAAAAT
CCCTTAACGTGAGTTTTCGTTCCACTGAGCGTCAGACCCCGTAGAAAAGATCAAAGGATCTTCTTGAGAT
CCTTTTTTTCTGCGCGTAATCTGCTGCTTGCAAACAAAAAAACCACCGCTACCAGCGGTGGTTTGTTTGC
CGGATCAAGAGCTACCAACTCTTTTTCCGAAGGTAACTGGCTTCAGCAGAGCGCAGATACCAAATACTGT
TCTTCTAGTGTAGCCGTAGTTAGGCCACCACTTCAAGAACTCTGTAGCACCGCCTACATACCTCGCTCTG
CTAATCCTGTTACCAGTGGCTGCTGCCAGTGGCGATAAGTCGTGTCTTACCGGGTTGGACTCAAGACGAT
AGTTACCGGATAAGGCGCAGCGGTCGGGCTGAACGGGGGGTTCGTGCACACAGCCCAGCTTGGAGCGAAC
GACCTACACCGAACTGAGATACCTACAGCGTGAGCTATGAGAAAGCGCCACGCTTCCCGAAGGGAGAAAG
GCGGACAGGTATCCGGTAAGCGGCAGGGTCGGAACAGGAGAGCGCACGAGGGAGCTTCCAGGGGGAAACG
CCTGGTATCTTTATAGTCCTGTCGGGTTTCGCCACCTCTGACTTGAGCGTCGATTTTTGTGATGCTCGTC
AGGGGGGCGGAGCCTATGGAAAAACGCCAGCAACGCGGCCTTTTTACGGTTCCTGGCCTTTTGCTGGCCT
TTTGCTCACATGTTCTTTCCTGCGTTATCCCCTGATTCTGTGGATAACCGTATTACCGCCATGCATTAGT
TATTAATAGTAATCAATTACGGGGTCATTAGTTCATAGCCCATATATGGAGTTCCGCGTTACATAACTTA
CGGTAAATGGCCCGCCTGGCTGACCGCCCAACGACCCCCGCCCATTGACGTCAATAATGACGTATGTTCC
CATAGTAACGCCAATAGGGACTTTCCATTGACGTCAATGGGTGGAGTATTTACGGTAAACTGCCCACTTG
GCAGTACATCAAGTGTATCATATGCCAAGTACGCCCCCTATTGACGTCAATGACGGTAAATGGCCCGCCT
GGCATTATGCCCAGTACATGACCTTATGGGACTTTCCTACTTGGCAGTACATCTACGTATTAGTCATCGC
TATTACCATGGTGATGCGGTTTTGGCAGTACATCAATGGGCGTGGATAGCGGTTTGACTCACGGGGATTT
CCAAGTCTCCACCCCATTGACGTCAATGGGAGTTTGTTTTGGCACCAAAATCAACGGGACTTTCCAAAAT
GTCGTAACAACTCCGCCCCATTGACGCAAATGGGCGGTAGGCGTGTACGGTGGGAGGTCTATATAAGCAG
AGCTGGTTTAGTGAACCGTCAGATCCGCTAGCGCTACCGGTCGCCACCATGGTGAGCAAGGGCGAGGAGC
TGTTCACCGGGGTGGTGCCCATCCTGGTCGAGCTGGACGGCGACGTAAACGGCCACAAGTTCAGCGTGTC
CGGCGAGGGCGAGGGCGATGCCACCTACGGCAAGCTGACCCTGAAGTTCATCTGCACCACCGGCAAGCTG
CCCGTGCCCTGGCCCACCCTCGTGACCACCCTGACCTACGGCGTGCAGTGCTTCAGCCGCTACCCCGACC
ACATGAAGCAGCACGACTTCTTCAAGTCCGCCATGCCCGAAGGCTACGTCCAGGAGCGCACCATCTTCTT
CAAGGACGACGGCAACTACAAGACCCGCGCCGAGGTGAAGTTCGAGGGCGACACCCTGGTGAACCGCATC
GAGCTGAAGGGCATCGACTTCAAGGAGGACGGCAACATCCTGGGGCACAAGCTGGAGTACAACTACAACA
GCCACAACGTCTATATCATGGCCGACAAGCAGAAGAACGGCATCAAGGTGAACTTCAAGATCCGCCACAA
CATCGAGGACGGCAGCGTGCAGCTCGCCGACCACTACCAGCAGAACACCCCCATCGGCGACGGCCCCGTG
CTGCTGCCCGACAACCACTACCTGAGCACCCAGTCCGCCCTGAGCAAAGACCCCAACGAGAAGCGCGATC
ACATGGTCCTGCTGGAGTTCGTGACCGCCGCCGGGATCACTCTCGGCATGGACGAGCTGTACAAGTCCGG
ACTCAGATCTCGAGCTCAAGCTTCGAATTCTCACCACCACCACCACCACTGAGGATCCACCGGATCTAGA
TAACTGATCATAATCAGCCATACCACATTTGTAGAGGTTTTACTTGCTTTAAAAAACCTCCCACACCTCC
CCCTGAACCTGAAACATAAAATGAATGCAATTGTTGTTGTTAACTTGTTTATTGCAGCTTATAATGGTTA
CAAATAAAGCAATAGCATCACAAATTTCACAAATAAAGCATTTTTTTCACTGCATTCTAGTTGTGGTTTG
TCCAAACTCATCAATGTATCTTAACGCGTAAATTGTAAGCGTTAATATTTTGTTAAAATTCGCGTTAAAT
TTTTGTTAAATCAGCTCATTTTTTAACCAATAGGCCGAAATCGGCAAAATCCCTTATAAATCAAAAGAAT
AGACCGAGATAGGGT
[37 nt withheld, positions 2606-2642]
AAAGAACGTGGACTCCAACGTCAAAGG
[49 nt withheld, positions 2670-2718]
T
[91 nt withheld, positions 2720-2810]
G
[124 nt withheld, positions 2812-2935]
CAGGTGGCACTTTTCGGGGAAATGTGCGCGGAACCCCTATTTGTTTATTTTTCTAAATACATTCAAATAT
GTATCCGCTCATGAGACAATAACCCTGATAAATGCTTCAATAATATTGAAAAAGGAAGAGTCCTGAGGCG
GAAAGAACCAGCTGTGGAATGTGTGTCAGTTAGGGTGTGGAAAGTCCCCAGGCTCCCCAGCAGGCAGAAG
TATGCAAAGCATGCATCTCAATTAGTCAGCAACCAGGTGTGGAAAGTCCCCAGGCTCCCCAGCAGGCAGA
AGTATGCAAAGCATGCATCTCAATTAGTCAGCAACCATAGTCCCGCCCCTAACTCCGCCCATCCCGCCCC
TAACTCCGCCCAGTTCCGCCCATTCTCCGCCCCATGGCTGACTAATTTTTTTTATTTATGCAGAGGCCGA
GGCCGCCTCGGCCTCTGAGCTATTCCAGAAGTAGTGAGGAGGCTTTTTTGGAGGCCTAGGCTTTTGCAAA
GATCGATCAAGAGACAGGATGAGGATCGTTTCGCATGATTGAACAAGATGGATTGCACGCAGGTTCTCCG
GCCGCTTGGGTGGAGAGGCTATTCGGCTATGACTGGGCACAACAGACAATCGGCTGCTCTGATGCCGCCG
TGTTCCGGCTGTCAGCGCAGGGGCGCCCGGTTCTTTTTGTCAAGACCGACCTGTCCGGTGCCCTGAATGA
ACTGCAAGACGAGGCAGCGCGGCTATCGTGGCTGGCCACGACGGGCGTTCCTTGCGCAGCTGTGCTCGAC
GTTGTCACTGAAGCGGGAAGGGACTGGCTGCTATTGGGCGAAGTGCCGGGGCAGGATCTCCTGTCATCTC
ACCTTGCTCCTGCCGAGAAAGTATCCATCATGGCTGATGCAATGCGGCGGCTGCATACGCTTGATCCGGC
TACCTGCCCATTCGACCACCAAGCGAAACATCGCATCGAGCGAGCACGTACTCGGATGGAAGCCGGTCTT
GTCGATCAGGATGATCTGGACGAAGAGCATCAGGGGCTCGCGCCAGCCGAACTGTTCGCCAGGCTCAAGG
CGAGCATGCCCGACGGCGAGGATCTCGTCGTGACCCATGGCGATGCCTGCTTGCCGAATATCATGGTGGA
AAATGGCCGCTTTTCTGGATTCATCGACTGTGGCCGGCTGGGTGTGGCGGACCGCTATCAGGACATAGCG
TTGGCTACCCGTGATATTGCTGAAGAGCTTGGCGGCGAATGGGCTGACCGCTTCCTCGTGCTTTACGGTA
TCGCCGCTCCCGATTCGCAGCGCATCGCCTTCTATCGCCTTCTTGACGAGTTCTTCTGAGCGGGACTCTG
GGGTTCGAAATGACCGACCAAGCGACGCCCAACCTGCCATCACGAGATTTCGATTCCACCGCCGCCTTCT
ATGAAAGGTTGGGCTTCGGAATCGTTTTCCGGGACGCCGGCTGGATGATCCTCCAGCGCGGGGATCTCAT
GCTGGAGTTCTTCGCCCACCCTAGGGGGAGGCTAACTGAAACACGGAAGGAGACAATACCGGAAGGAACC
CGCGCTATGACGGCAATAAAAAGACAGAATAAAACGCACGGTGTTGGGTCGTTTGTTCATAAACGCGGGG
TTCGGTCCCAGGGCTGGCACTCTGTCGATACCCCACCGAGACCCCATTGGGGCCAATACGCCCGCGTTTC
TTCCTTTTCCCCACCCCACCCCCCAAGTTCGGGTGAAGGCCCAGGGCTCGCAGCCAACGTCGGGGCGGCA
GGCCCTGCCATAGCCTCAGGTTACTCATATATACTTTAGATTG
